>Addgene plasmid #212566 | pTwist-SARS-CoV-2 Spike-deltaC18 E554K (AAA) | addgene full sequence | sequence record 431579 | Addgene NGS Result
CATGTTTGTGTTCCTCGTTCTCCTGCCCCTCGTTTCTTCCCAATGCGTGAACCTCACAACTAGAACGCAG
CTCCCACCCGCTTACACGAACTCTTTTACTCGTGGAGTATACTATCCCGATAAAGTCTTTAGGTCCAGTG
TCCTTCATTCTACTCAAGACCTTTTCCTGCCATTCTTCTCAAATGTCACCTGGTTCCATGCTATCCACGT
TTCTGGCACCAACGGAACTAAACGATTTGATAATCCCGTCTTGCCATTTAACGATGGCGTATACTTTGCC
TCAACGGAGAAGTCCAACATTATCCGGGGATGGATATTTGGCACCACCCTGGACTCCAAGACACAGTCTC
TCCTCATTGTGAACAACGCCACCAATGTCGTCATCAAAGTCTGTGAATTTCAATTTTGTAACGATCCCTT
TCTCGGGGTTTATTATCATAAGAATAACAAGTCTTGGATGGAGTCAGAGTTCCGCGTTTACAGTTCCGCT
AACAACTGTACTTTTGAGTACGTTTCCCAACCATTTCTCATGGATCTTGAAGGGAAGCAAGGCAACTTCA
AGAATCTCCGCGAATTTGTGTTTAAGAATATAGACGGCTACTTCAAAATTTATAGCAAGCATACCCCGAT
AAATCTGGTTCGGGATCTCCCTCAAGGCTTCTCCGCGTTGGAACCCCTCGTGGACTTGCCGATTGGCATC
AACATCACCCGGTTCCAAACCCTTCTTGCCCTTCATCGAAGCTACCTCACGCCTGGCGACAGTAGTAGTG
GTTGGACAGCGGGCGCAGCAGCCTACTATGTGGGATATTTGCAACCACGCACCTTTCTTCTCAAATATAA
CGAAAACGGAACAATTACCGATGCCGTAGACTGTGCCCTCGATCCCCTGTCCGAAACTAAATGCACACTC
AAGTCCTTCACAGTTGAGAAAGGCATATACCAAACCAGTAACTTCCGCGTCCAACCCACCGAATCCATTG
TTCGATTCCCTAACATCACCAATTTGTGTCCTTTCGGTGAAGTATTTAATGCCACTCGATTTGCATCAGT
TTATGCCTGGAATCGCAAGCGAATATCAAATTGTGTTGCAGATTATAGTGTCCTGTATAATAGCGCATCA
TTCAGCACTTTTAAGTGTTATGGGGTCAGCCCTACGAAATTGAATGACTTGTGTTTTACCAACGTTTACG
CAGATTCTTTCGTCATACGCGGCGACGAAGTCCGACAGATTGCACCGGGGCAAACCGGAAAGATAGCAGA
CTATAATTATAAGTTGCCGGATGACTTCACCGGCTGCGTTATAGCATGGAACTCCAATAATCTCGATTCA
AAAGTCGGCGGCAACTATAATTATCTTTACCGCCTGTTTCGCAAGTCAAATCTGAAGCCCTTTGAACGTG
ACATCTCCACCGAAATTTATCAAGCTGGCAGCACCCCATGTAATGGAGTGGAAGGGTTTAACTGTTATTT
TCCCCTTCAATCATACGGATTTCAACCAACAAATGGGGTGGGCTATCAACCATATCGGGTGGTAGTCTTG
AGCTTTGAGCTGCTCCACGCACCGGCTACAGTTTGCGGACCGAAGAAAAGCACTAACCTGGTGAAGAATA
AATGTGTGAACTTCAACTTTAATGGGCTCACCGGAACAGGGGTGCTGACAAAATCAAACAAGAAATTTCT
CCCTTTTCAACAATTTGGTAGAGACATTGCCGATACCACAGATGCCGTCCGCGATCCGCAAACACTGGAA
ATCCTCGATATAACACCCTGTAGCTTCGGCGGGGTCAGCGTGATAACTCCCGGAACGAACACATCCAACC
AAGTGGCTGTCCTGTATCAAGATGTCAACTGTACCGAAGTCCCTGTGGCGATACACGCCGACCAACTGAC
ACCCACCTGGAGAGTCTACTCAACAGGTTCCAATGTCTTTCAAACTAGAGCGGGTTGTCTCATTGGCGCT
GAGCATGTCAATAATTCATACGAATGTGATATTCCTATTGGGGCAGGAATCTGTGCGTCTTATCAAACTC
AAACGAACTCACCACGGCGCGCTCGCTCAGTAGCCAGCCAGTCCATAATCGCCTATACCATGAGTCTCGG
GGCTGAGAACTCCGTGGCTTATTCAAACAATTCCATCGCAATCCCAACTAACTTTACCATTAGCGTTACC
ACGGAAATCTTGCCCGTCAGCATGACTAAGACGAGCGTAGACTGTACGATGTATATCTGTGGGGATTCCA
CCGAGTGTAGCAACCTCTTGCTTCAATACGGGTCTTTCTGTACTCAACTCAACCGAGCATTGACCGGAAT
TGCGGTCGAACAAGACAAGAATACCCAAGAGGTGTTCGCACAAGTAAAGCAAATATACAAAACGCCGCCA
ATCAAAGATTTTGGCGGGTTTAATTTTAGCCAAATACTGCCAGACCCATCTAAGCCTTCAAAACGCAGCT
TTATCGAGGATCTGCTGTTCAACAAAGTTACGTTGGCTGACGCGGGTTTCATTAAGCAGTATGGGGATTG
TTTGGGAGACATTGCGGCCCGCGACCTTATCTGTGCTCAAAAATTCAATGGGTTGACAGTTCTGCCCCCT
CTGCTCACTGATGAGATGATTGCACAGTATACATCAGCATTGTTGGCAGGAACCATTACATCCGGCTGGA
CTTTTGGCGCGGGTGCGGCCCTTCAAATACCTTTCGCTATGCAAATGGCTTACAGATTCAATGGGATTGG
TGTCACGCAAAATGTATTGTATGAAAATCAGAAGCTGATCGCTAATCAATTTAACAGCGCGATTGGCAAG
ATCCAAGATTCACTGTCAAGCACAGCGTCCGCCCTCGGCAAACTCCAAGATGTTGTGAATCAAAACGCCC
AGGCCCTGAATACCCTCGTGAAGCAACTGAGTTCTAACTTCGGCGCAATCTCCAGCGTCCTCAACGACAT
ATTGTCCAGACTTGATAAGGTGGAAGCCGAGGTGCAAATTGATCGGCTCATCACAGGCAGGCTCCAGTCA
CTCCAAACTTATGTGACACAACAGTTGATCCGGGCTGCTGAGATACGAGCAAGCGCCAACCTGGCCGCCA
CTAAAATGTCAGAGTGCGTGCTCGGGCAGTCCAAACGGGTTGACTTTTGTGGCAAGGGCTATCACTTGAT
GTCCTTCCCCCAATCCGCCCCACATGGAGTGGTCTTTCTCCACGTCACTTATGTCCCTGCTCAAGAGAAG
AACTTTACGACAGCTCCAGCAATCTGTCACGATGGCAAAGCGCACTTTCCCAGGGAAGGCGTTTTCGTCA
GTAATGGCACGCATTGGTTTGTGACCCAAAGGAATTTCTATGAACCCCAAATCATAACCACTGACAATAC
ATTTGTCTCAGGCAACTGTGATGTGGTCATTGGGATCGTGAACAACACGGTATATGATCCCCTGCAACCC
GAGTTGGATAGCTTCAAAGAGGAATTGGATAAATACTTTAAGAATCATACTTCACCCGATGTTGATCTCG
GGGACATATCAGGAATAAATGCAAGTGTCGTCAACATTCAGAAAGAGATTGATCGCCTTAATGAGGTCGC
CAAGAACTTGAATGAATCTTTGATCGACTTGCAAGAACTGGGCAAATACGAACAATATATTAAATGGCCC
TGGTACATTTGGTTGGGCTTTATCGCCGGACTTATAGCTATCGTTATGGTCACAATTATGTTGTGCTGTA
TGACTAGCTGTTGTTCCTGCTTGAAAGGATGTTGCAGTTGCGGATCTTGTTGTAAATAAAGGATCCTCTA
GAAGTTGTCTCCTCCTGCACTGACTGACTGATACAATCGATTTCTGGATCCGCAGGCCTAATCAACCTCT
GGATTACAAAATTTGTGAAAGATTGACTGGTATTCTTAACTATGTTGCTCCTTTTACGCTATGTGGATAC
GCTGCTTTAATGCCTTTGTATCATGCTATTGCTTCCCGTATGGCTTTCATTTTCTCCTCCTTGTATAAAT
CCTGGTTGCTGTCTCTTTATGAGGAGTTGTGGCCCGTTGTCAGGCAACGTGGCGTGGTGTGCACTGTGTT
TGCTGACGCAACCCCCACTGGTTGGGGCATTGCCACCACCTGTCAGCTCCTTTCCGGGACTTTCGCTTTC
CCCCTCCCTATTGCCACGGCGGAACTCATCGCCGCCTGCCTTGCCCGCTGCTGGACAGGGGCTCGGCTGT
TGGGCACTGACAATTCCGTGGTGTTGTCGGGGAAGCTGACGTCCTTTCCATGGCTGCTCGCCTGTGTTGC
CACCTGGATTCTGCGCGGGACGTCCTTCTGCTACGTCCCTTCGGCCCTCAATCCAGCGGACCTTCCTTCC
CGCGGCCTGCTGCCGGCTCTGCGGCCTCTTCCGCGTCTTCGCCTTCGCCCTCAGACGAGTCGGATCTCCC
TTTGGGCCGCCTCCCCGCCTGTCTAGCTTGACTGACTGAGATACAGCGTACCTTCAGCTCACAGACATGA
TAAGATACATTGATGAGTTTGGACAAACCACAACTAGAATGCAGTGAAAAAAATGCTTTATTTGTGAAAT
TTGTGATGCTATTGCTTTATTTGTAACCATTATAAGCTGCAATAAACAAGTTAACAACAACAATTGCATT
CATTTTATGTTTCAGGTTCAGGGGGAGGTGTGGGAGGTTTTTTAAAGCAAGTAAAACCTCTACAAATGTG
GTATTGGCCCATCTCTATCGGTATCGTAGCATAACCCCTTGGGGCCTCTAAACGGGTCTTGAGGGGTTTT
TTGTGCCCCTCGGGCCGGATTGCTATCTACCGGCATTGGCGCAGAAAAAAATGCCTGATGCGACGCTGCG
CGTCTTATACTCCCACATATGCCAGATTCAGCAACGGATACGGCTTCCCCAACTTGCCCACTTCCATACG
TGTCCTCCTTACCAGAAATTTATCCTTAAGGTCGTCAGCTATCCTGCAGGCGATCTCTCGATTTCGATCA
AGACATTCCTTTAATGGTCTTTTCTGGACACCACTAGGGGTCAGAAGTAGTTCATCAAACTTTCTTCCCT
CCCTAATCTCATTGGTTACCTTGGGCTATCGAAACTTAATTAAGCGATCTGCATCTCAATTAGTCAGCAA
CCATAGTCCCGCCCCTAACTCCGCCCATCCCGCCCCTAACTCCGCCCAGTTCCGCCCATTCTCCGCCCCA
TCGCTGACTAATTTTTTTTATTTATGCAGAGGCCGAGGCCGCCTCGGCCTCTGAGCTATTCCAGAAGTAG
TGAGGAGGCTTTTTTGGAGGCCTAGGCTTTTGCAAAGGAGGTAGCCAACATGATTGAACAAGATGGATTG
CACGCAGGTTCTCCCGCCGCTTGGGTGGAGAGGCTATTCGGCTATGACTGGGCACAACAGACAATCGGCT
GCTCTGATGCCGCCGTGTTCCGGCTGTCAGCGCAGGGGCGCCCGGTTCTTTTTGTCAAGACCGACCTGTC
CGGTGCCCTGAATGAACTCCAGGACGAGGCAGCGCGGCTATCGTGGCTGGCCACGACGGGCGTTCCTTGC
GCAGCTGTGCTCGACGTTGTCACTGAAGCGGGAAGGGACTGGCTGCTATTGGGCGAAGTGCCGGGGCAGG
ATCTCCTGTCATCTCACCTTGCTCCTGCCGAGAAAGTATCCATCATGGCTGATGCAATGCGGCGGCTGCA
TACGCTTGATCCGGCTACCTGCCCATTCGACCACCAAGCGAAACATCGCATCGAGCGAGCACGTACTCGG
ATGGAAGCCGGTCTTGTCGATCAGGATGATCTGGACGAAGAGCATCAGGGGCTCGCGCCAGCCGAACTGT
TCGCCAGGCTCAAGGCGCGGATGCCCGACGGCGAGGATCTCGTCGTGACCCACGGCGATGCCTGCTTGCC
GAATATCATGGTGGAAAATGGCCGCTTTTCTGGATTCATCGACTGTGGCCGGCTGGGTGTGGCGGACCGC
TATCAGGACATAGCGTTGGCTACCCGTGATATTGCTGAAGAGCTTGGCGGCGAATGGGCTGACCGCTTCC
TCGTGCTTTACGGTATCGCCGCTCCCGATTCGCAGCGCATCGCCTTCTATCGCCTTCTTGACGAGTTCTT
CTAGTATGTAAGCCCTGTGCCTTCTAGTTGCCAGCCATCTGTTGTTTGCCCCTCCCCCGTGCCTTCCTTG
ACCCTGGAAGGTGCCACTCCCACTGTCCTTTCCTAATAAAATGAGGAAATTGCATCGCATTGTCTGAGTA
GGTGTCATTCTATTCTGGGGGGTGGGGTGGGGCAGGACAGCAAGGGGGAGGATTGGGAAGACAATAGCAG
GCATGCTGGGGATGCGGTGGGCTCTATGGTTAATTAACCAGTCAAGTCAGCTACTTGGCGAGATCGACTT
GTCTGGGTTTCGACTACGCTCAGAATTGCGTCAGTCAAGTTCGATCTGGTCCTTGCTATTGCACCCGTTC
TCCGATTACGAGTTTCATTTAAATCATGTGAGCAAAAGGCCAGCAAAAGGCCAGGAACCGTAAAAAGGCC
GCGTTGCTGGCGTTTTTCCATAGGCTCCGCCCCCCTGACGAGCATCACAAAAATCGACGCTCAAGTCAGA
GGTGGCGAAACCCGACAGGACTATAAAGATACCAGGCGTTTCCCCCTGGAAGCTCCCTCGTGCGCTCTCC
TGTTCCGACCCTGCCGCTTACCGGATACCTGTCCGCCTTTCTCCCTTCGGGAAGCGTGGCGCTTTCTCAT
AGCTCACGCTGTAGGTATCTCAGTTCGGTGTAGGTCGTTCGCTCCAAGCTGGGCTGTGTGCACGAACCCC
CCGTTCAGCCCGACCGCTGCGCCTTATCCGGTAACTATCGTCTTGAGTCCAACCCGGTAAGACACGACTT
ATCGCCACTGGCAGCAGCCACTGGTAACAGGATTAGCAGAGCGAGGTATGTAGGCGGTGCTACAGAGTTC
TTGAAGTGGTGGCCTAACTACGGCTACACTAGAAGAACAGTATTTGGTATCTGCGCTCTGCTGAAGCCAG
TTACCTTCGGAAAAAGAGTTGGTAGCTCTTGATCCGGCAAACAAACCACCGCTGGTAGCGGTGGTTTTTT
TGTTTGCAAGCAGCAGATTACGCGCAGAAAAAAAGGATCTCAAGAAGATCCTTTGATCTTTTCTACGGGG
TCTGACGCTCAGTGGAACGAAAACTCACGTTAAGGGATTTTGGTCATGAGATTATCAAAAAGGATCTTCA
CCTAGATCCTTTTAAATTAAAAATGAAGTTTTAAATCAATCTAAAGTATATATGAGTAAACTTGGTCTGA
CAGTTACCAATGCTTAATCAGTGAGGCACCTATCTCAGCGATCTGTCTATTTCGTTCATCCATAGTTGCA
TTTAAATTTCCGAACTCTCCAAGGCCCTCGTCGGAAAATCTTCAAACCTTTCGTCCGATCCATCTTGCAG
GCTACCTCTCGAACGAACTATCGCAAGTCTCTTGGCCGGCCTTGCGCCTTGGCTATTGCTTGGCAGCGCC
TATCGCCAGGTATTACTCCAATCCCGAATATCCGAGATCGGGATCACCCGAGAGAAGTTCAACCTACATC
CTCAATCCCGATCTATCCGAGATCCGAGGAATATCGAAATCGGGGCGCGCCTGGTGTACCGAGAACGATC
CTCTCAGTGCGAGTCTCGACGATCCATATCGTTGCTTGGCAGTCAGCCAGTCGGAATCCAGCTTGGGACC
CAGGAAGTCCAATCGTCAGATATTGTACTCAAGCCTGGTCACGGCAGCGTACCGATCTGTTTAAACCTAG
ATATTGATAGTCTGATCGGTCAACGTATAATCGAGTCCTAGCTTTTGCAAACATCTATCAAGAGACAGGA
TCAGCAGGAGGCTTTCGCATGAGTATTCAACATTTCCGTGTCGCCCTTATTCCCTTTTTTGCGGCATTTT
GCCTTCCTGTTTTTGCTCACCCAGAAACGCTGGTGAAAGTAAAAGATGCTGAAGATCAGTTGGGTGCGCG
AGTGGGTTACATCGAACTGGATCTCAACAGCGGTAAGATCCTTGAGAGTTTTCGCCCCGAAGAACGCTTT
CCAATGATGAGCACTTTTAAAGTTCTGCTATGTGGCGCGGTATTATCCCGTATTGACGCCGGGCAAGAGC
AACTCGGTCGCCGCATACACTATTCTCAGAATGACTTGGTTGAGTATTCACCAGTCACAGAAAAGCATCT
TACGGATGGCATGACAGTAAGAGAATTATGCAGTGCTGCCATAACCATGAGTGATAACACTGCGGCCAAC
TTACTTCTGACAACGATTGGAGGACCGAAGGAGCTAACCGCTTTTTTGCACAACATGGGGGATCATGTAA
CTCGCCTTGATCGTTGGGAACCGGAGCTGAATGAAGCCATACCAAACGACGAGCGTGACACCACGATGCC
TGTAGCAATGGCAACAACCTTGCGTAAACTATTAACTGGCGAACTACTTACTCTAGCTTCCCGGCAACAG
TTGATAGACTGGATGGAGGCGGATAAAGTTGCAGGACCACTTCTGCGCTCGGCCCTTCCGGCTGGCTGGT
TTATTGCTGATAAATCTGGAGCCGGTGAGCGTGGGTCTCGCGGTATCATTGCAGCACTGGGGCCAGATGG
TAAGCCCTCCCGTATCGTAGTTATCTACACGACGGGGAGTCAGGCAACTATGGATGAACGAAATAGACAG
ATCGCTGAGATAGGTGCCTCACTGATTAAGCATTGGTAACCGATTCTAGGTGCATTGGCGCAGAAAAAAA
TGCCTGATGCGACGCTGCGCGTCTTATACTCCCACATATGCCAGATTCAGCAACGGATACGGCTTCCCCA
ACTTGCCCACTTCCATACGTGTCCTCCTTACCAGAAATTTATCCTTAAGATCCCGAATCGTTTAAACTCG
ACTCTGGCTCTATCGAATCTCCGTCGTTTCGAGCTTACGCGAACAGCCGTGGCGCTCATTTGCTCGTCGG
GCATCGAATCTCGTCAGCTATCGTCAGCTTACCTTTTTGGCAGCGATCGCGGCTCCCGACATCTTGGACC
ATTAGCTCCACAGGTATCTTCTTCCCTCTAGTGGTCATAACAGCAGCTTCAGCTACCTCTCAATTCAAAA
AACCCCTCAAGACCCGTTTAGAGGCCCCAAGGGGTTATGCTATCAATCGTTGCGTTACACACACAAAAAA
CCAACACACATCCATCTTCGATGGATAGCGATTTTATTATCTAACTGCTGATCGAGTGTAGCCAGATCTA
GTAATCAATTACGGGGTCATTAGTTCATAGCCCATATATGGAGTTCCGCGTTACATAACTTACGGTAAAT
GGCCCGCCTGGCTGACCGCCCAACGACCCCCGCCCATTGACGTCAATAATGACGTATGTTCCCATAGTAA
CGCCAATAGGGACTTTCCATTGACGTCAATGGGTGGAGTATTTACGGTAAACTGCCCACTTGGCAGTACA
TCAAGTGTATCATATGCCAAGTACGCCCCCTATTGACGTCAATGACGGTAAATGGCCCGCCTGGCATTAT
GCCCAGTACATGACCTTATGGGACTTTCCTACTTGGCAGTACATCTACGTATTAGTCATCGCTATTACCA
TGCTGATGCGGTTTTGGCAGTACATCAATGGGCGTGGATAGCGGTTTGACTCACGGGGATTTCCAAGTCT
CCACCCCATTGACGTCAATGGGAGTTTGTTTTGGCACCAAAATCAACGGGACTTTCCAAAATGTCGTAAC
AACTCCGCCCCATTGACGCAAATGGGCGGTAGGCGTGTACGGTGGGAGGTCTATATAAGCAGAGCTGGTT
TAGTGAACCGTCAGATCGCCTGGAGACGCCATCCACGCTGTTTTGACCTCCATAGAAGACACCGGGACCG
ATCCAGCCTCCCCTCGAAGCTTACATGTGGTACCGAGCTCGGATCCTGAGAACTTCAGGGTGAGTCTATG
GGACCCTTGATGTTTTCTTTCCCCTTCTTTTCTATGGTTAAGTTCATGTCATAGGAAGGGGAGAAGTAAC
AGGGTACACATATTGACCAAATCAGGGTAATTTTGCATTTGTAATTTTAAAAAATGCTTTCTTCTTTTAA
TATACTTTTTTGTTTATCTTATTTCTAATACTTTCCCTAATCTCTTTCTTTCAGGGCAATAATGATACAA
TGTATCATGCCTCTTTGCACCATTCTAAAGAATAACAGTGATAATTTCTGGGTTAAGGCAATAGCAATAT
TTCTGCATATAAATATTTCTGCATATAAATTGTAACTGATGTAAGAGGTTTCATATTGCTAATAGCAGCT
ACAATCCAGCTACCATTCTGCTTTTATTTTATGGTTGGGATAAGGCTGGATTATTCTGAGTCCAAGCTAG
GCCCTTTTGCTAATCATGTTCATACCTCTTATCTTCCTCCCACAGCTCCTGGGCAACGTGCTGGTCTGTG
TGCTGGCCCATCACTTTGGCAAAGGCGGCCGC
Features (pLannotate 1.2.2; 21 found; start..end, strand, type, name):
      2..3766    +  CDS            S: SPIKE_SARS2 - Experimental evidence at protein level: Swiss-Prot protein existence level 1. [Spike glycoprotein]: May down-regulate host tetherin (BST2) by lysosomal degradation, thereby counteracting its antiviral activity. From Severe acute respiratory syndrome coronavirus 2 (2019-nCoV) (SARS-CoV-2).
   3840..4428    +  misc_feature   WPRE: woodchuck hepatitis virus posttranscriptional regulatory element
   4481..4602    -  polyA_signal   SV40 poly(A) signal: SV40 polyadenylation signal
   4625..4694    -  CDS            large T antigen (fragment): large T antigen from SV40 (simian virus 40)
   4717..4763    +  terminator     T7 terminator: transcription terminator for bacteriophage T7 RNA polymerase
   4793..4929    +  terminator     rrnG terminator: transcription terminator from the E. coli ribosomal RNA rrnG operon (Albrechtsen et al., 1991)
   4974..5045    +  misc_feature   3' β-globin insulator: insulator downstream of the human β-globin locus (Farrell et al., 2002)
   5090..5286    +  promoter       SV40 promoter: SV40 early promoter
   5300..6091    +  CDS            neo: KKA2_KLEPN - Also known as kan, nptII. Experimental evidence at protein level: Swiss-Prot protein existence level 1. Resistance to kanamycin, neomycin, paromomycin, ribostamycin, butirosin and gentamicin B. From Klebsiella pneumoniae.
   6105..6329    +  polyA_signal   bGH poly(A) signal: bovine growth hormone polyadenylation signal
   6525..7113    -  rep_origin     ori: high-copy-number ColE1/pMB1/pBR322/pUC origin of replication
   7285..7349    -  CDS            bla(M) (fragment): β-lactamase lacking the signal sequence; bla(M); allows cytosolic expression of β-lactamase
   7859..8719    +  CDS            AmpR: β-lactamase; bla; confers resistance to ampicillin, carbenicillin, and related antibiotics
   8732..8868    +  terminator     rrnG terminator: transcription terminator from the E. coli ribosomal RNA rrnG operon (Albrechtsen et al., 1991)
   9020..9091    +  misc_feature   5' β-globin insulator: insulator upstream of the human β-globin locus (Farrell et al., 2002)
   9096..9142    -  terminator     T7 terminator: transcription terminator for bacteriophage T7 RNA polymerase
   9160..9208    -  polyA_signal   poly(A) signal: synthetic polyadenylation signal
   9289..9592    +  enhancer       CMV enhancer: human cytomegalovirus immediate early enhancer
   9665..9682    -  promoter       CMV promoter (fragment): human cytomegalovirus (CMV) immediate early promoter
   9745..9796    +  promoter       CMVd2 promoter: truncated human cytomegalovirus (CMV) immediate early promoter that yields moderately reduced expression relative to the full-length promoter
   9930..10405   +  intron         β-globin intron: internally truncated intron from human β-globin
