[The description below was written by a language model from this plasmid's Addgene catalogue record and pLannotate feature annotations shown in this document.]
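Description:
pTwist-SARS-CoV-2 Spike-deltaC18 E554K (AAA) is a mammalian expression plasmid of about 10.5 kb built on the commercial pTwist-CMV-BetaGlobin-WPRE-Neo backbone. It encodes the SARS-CoV-2 spike glycoprotein carrying the E554K substitution. The construct name indicates an 18-residue deletion of the cytoplasmic tail (deltaC18), a truncation commonly used to improve spike incorporation into pseudotyped particles. This fits the annotated spike reading frame of roughly 3.8 kb, which is slightly shorter than full length. The "(AAA)" in the name is not explained in the record; it may refer to the lysine codon chosen, but this is not stated.

The catalogue lists the promoter as CAG. The feature table instead shows a CMV enhancer with CMV immediate-early promoter segments followed by a truncated human β-globin intron, which matches the backbone name, so the two sources do not fully agree. The intron lies upstream of the spike coding sequence and is expected to aid transcript processing. A WPRE downstream enhances post-transcriptional expression, and an SV40 polyadenylation signal is annotated just beyond it, though on the opposite strand. β-globin insulator elements and bacterial and T7 terminators flank the cassettes to limit transcriptional read-through.

A separate SV40 early promoter drives a neomycin phosphotransferase gene with a bGH poly(A) signal, allowing G418 selection in mammalian cells. The plasmid is propagated in E. coli through a high-copy ColE1/pUC-type origin with ampicillin resistance. Its stated purpose is to supply the E554K spike variant for pseudovirus production, in work examining viral escape from vaccine-induced antibody responses.
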