Addgene plasmid #212566: pTwist-SARS-CoV-2 Spike-deltaC18 E554K (AAA)
Purpose: Encodes SARS-CoV-2 spike E554K for pseudovirus production
Depositing lab: Alejandro Balazs. Depositing organization: Massachusetts General Hospital. Publication: Ongoing evolution of SARS-CoV-2 drives escape from mRNA vaccine-induced humoral immunity. Roederer AL, Cao Y, Denis KS, Sheehan ML, Li CJ, Lam EC, Gregory DJ, Poznansky MC, Iafrate AJ, Canaday DH, Gravenstein S, Garcia-Beltran WF, Balazs AB. medRxiv [Preprint]. 2024 Mar 7:2024.03.05.24303815. doi: 10.1101/2024.03.05.24303815. PubMed 38496628.
Backbone
  Vector backbone: pTwist-CMV-BetaGlobin-WPRE-Neo
  Backbone manufacturer: Twist
  Vector type: Mammalian Expression
Growth in bacteria
  Bacterial resistance: Ampicillin, 100 μg/mL
  Growth temperature: 37°C
  Growth strain: DH5alpha
  Copy number: High Copy
Gene/Insert
  Gene/Insert name: SARS-CoV-2 Spike E554K
  Species: Severe acute respiratory syndrome coronavirus 2
  Mutation: E554K
  Entrez Gene: S (a.k.a. GU280_gp02, spike glycoprotein)
  Promoter: CAG
  Cloning method: Ligation Independent Cloning
Terms and licenses: Academic/Nonprofit Terms; Industry Terms: Not Available to Industry
Depositor comments: Please visit https://www.medrxiv.org/content/10.1101/2024.03.05.24303815v1 for medRxiv preprint.
How to cite: pTwist-SARS-CoV-2 Spike-deltaC18 E554K (AAA) was a gift from Alejandro Balazs (Addgene plasmid # 212566 ; http://n2t.net/addgene:212566 ; RRID:Addgene_212566)
